>Addgene plasmid #207859 | v3em-Cterm-PEmaxdeltaRNaseH-dualU6-Rosa26-twinPE-attB | addgene full sequence | sequence record 408180 | Addgene NGS Result
TTGAGATCCTTTTTTTCTGCGCGTAATCTGCTGCTTGCAAACAAAAAAACCACCGCTACCAGCGGTGGTT
TGTTTGCCGGATCAAGAGCTACCAACTCTTTTTCCGAAGGTAACTGGCTTCAGCAGAGCGCAGATACCAA
ATACTGTTCTTCTAGTGTAGCCGTAGTTAGGCCACCACTTCAAGAACTCTGTAGCACCGCCTACATACCT
CGCTCTGCTAATCCTGTTACCAGTGGCTGCTGCCAGTGGCGATAAGTCGTGTCTTACCGGGTTGGACTCA
AGACGATAGTTACCGGATAAGGCGCAGCGGTCGGGCTGAACGGGGGGTTCGTGCACACAGCCCAGCTTGG
AGCGAACGACCTACACCGAACTGAGATACCTACAGCGTGAGCTATGAGAAAGCGCCACGCTTCCCGAAGG
GAGAAAGGCGGACAGGTATCCGGTAAGCGGCAGGGTCGGAACAGGAGAGCGCACGAGGGAGCTTCCAGGG
GGAAACGCCTGGTATCTTTATAGTCCTGTCGGGTTTCGCCACCTCTGACTTGAGCGTCGATTTTTGTGAT
GCTCGTCAGGGGGGCGGAGCCTATGGAAAAACGCCAGCAACGCGGCCTTTTTACGGTTCCTGGCCTTTTG
CTGGCCTTTTGCTCACATGTTCTTTCCTGCGTTATCCCCTGATTCTGTGGATAACCGTATTACCGCCTTT
GAGTGAGCTGATACCGCTCGCCGCAGCCGAACGACCGAGCGCAGCGAGTCAGTGAGCGAGGAAGCGGAAG
AGCGCCCAATACGCAAACCGCCTCTCCCCGCGCGTTGGCCGATTCATTAATGCAGCTGGCACGACAGGTT
TCCCGACTGGAAAGCGGGCAGTGAGCGCAACGCAATTAATGTGAGTTAGCTCACTCATTAGGCACCCCAG
GCTTTACACTTTATGCTTCCGGCTCGTATGTTGTGTGGAATTGTGAGCGGATAACAATTTCACACAGGAA
ACAGCTATGACCATGATTACGCCAGATTTAATTAAGGCTGCGCGCTCGCTCGCTCACTGAGGCCGCCCGG
GCAAAGCCCGGGCGTCGGGCGACCTTTGGTCGCCCGGCCTCAGTGAGCGAGCGAGCGCGCAGAGAGGGAG
TGGCCAACTCCATCACTAGGGGTTCCTGCGGCCTCTAGATCAGGGTACCCGTTACATAACTTACGGTAAA
TGGCCCGCCTGGCTGACCGCCCAACGACCCCCGCCCATTGACGTCAATAGTAACGCCAATAGGGACTTTC
CATTGACGTCAATGGGTGGAGTATTTACGGTAAACTGCCCACTTGGCAGTACATCAAGTGTATCATATGC
CAAGTACGCCCCCTATTGACGTCAATGACGGTAAATGGCCCGCCTGGCATTGTGCCCAGTACATGACCTT
ATGGGACTTTCCTACTTGGCAGTACATCTACGTATTAGTCATCGCTATTACCATGGTCGAGGTGAGCCCC
ACGTTCTGCTTCACTCTCCCCATCTCCCCCCCCTCCCCACCCCCAATTTTGTATTTATTTATTTTTTAAT
TATTTTGTGCAGCGATGGGGGCGGGGGGGGGGGGGGGGSGCGCGCSAGGSGGGGSGGGGSGGGGCGAGGG
GCGGGGCGGGGCGAGGCGGAGAGGTGCGGCGGCAGCCAATCAGAGCGGCGCGCTCCGAAAGTTTCCTTTT
ATGGCGAGGCGGCGGCGGCGGCGGCCCTATAAAAAGCGAAGCGCGCGGCGGGCGGGAGTCGCTGCGCGCT
GCCTTCGCCCCGTGCCCCGCTCCGCCGCCGCCTCGCGCCGCCCGCCCCGGCTCTGACTGACCGCGTTACT
CCCACAGGTGAGCGGGCGGGACGGCCCTTCTCCTCCGGGCTGTAATTAGCTGAGCAAGAGGTAAGGGTTT
AAGGGATGGTTGGTTGGTGGGGTATTAATGTTTAATTACCTGGAGCACCTGCCTGAAATCACTTTTTTTC
AGGTTGGACCGGTGCCACCATGAAACGGACAGCCGACGGAAGCGAGTTCGAGTCACCAAAGAAGAAGCGG
AAAGTCATCAAGATTGCTACACGGAAATACCTGGGAAAGCAGAACGTGTACGACATCGGCGTGGAGCGGG
ATCACAACTTCGCCCTGAAGAATGGCTTTATCGCCAGCAATTGTTTCAACGAAATCGGCAAGGCTACCGC
CAAGTACTTCTTCTACAGCAACATCATGAACTTTTTCAAGACCGAGATTACCCTGGCCAACGGCGAGATC
CGGAAGCGGCCTCTGATCGAGACAAACGGCGAAACCGGGGAGATCGTGTGGGATAAGGGCCGGGATTTTG
CCACCGTGCGGAAAGTGCTGAGCATGCCCCAAGTGAATATCGTGAAAAAGACCGAGGTGCAGACAGGCGG
CTTCAGCAAAGAGTCTATCCTGCCCAAGAGGAACAGCGATAAGCTGATCGCCAGAAAGAAGGACTGGGAC
CCTAAGAAGTACGGCGGCTTCGACAGCCCCACCGTGGCCTATTCTGTGCTGGTGGTGGCCAAAGTGGAAA
AGGGCAAGTCCAAGAAACTGAAGAGTGTGAAAGAGCTGCTGGGGATCACCATCATGGAAAGAAGCAGCTT
CGAGAAGAATCCCATCGACTTTCTGGAAGCCAAGGGCTACAAAGAAGTGAAAAAGGACCTGATCATCAAG
CTGCCTAAGTACTCCCTGTTCGAGCTGGAAAACGGCCGGAAGAGAATGCTGGCCTCTGCCGGCGAACTGC
AGAAGGGAAACGAACTGGCCCTGCCCTCCAAATATGTGAACTTCCTGTACCTGGCCAGCCACTATGAGAA
GCTGAAGGGCTCCCCCGAGGATAATGAGCAGAAACAGCTGTTTGTGGAACAGCACAAGCACTACCTGGAC
GAGATCATCGAGCAGATCAGCGAGTTCTCCAAGAGAGTGATCCTGGCCGACGCTAATCTGGACAAAGTGC
TGTCCGCCTACAACAAGCACCGGGATAAGCCCATCAGAGAGCAGGCCGAGAATATCATCCACCTGTTTAC
CCTGACCAATCTGGGAGCCCCTGCCGCCTTCAAGTACTTTGACACCACCATCGACCGGAAGAGGTACACC
AGCACCAAAGAGGTGCTGGACGCCACCCTGATCCACCAGAGCATCACCGGCCTGTACGAGACACGGATCG
ACCTGTCTCAGCTGGGAGGTGACTCCGGCGGAAGCTCTGGTGGCAGCAAGCGGACCGCCGACGGCTCTGA
ATTCGAGAGCCCTAAGAAGAAAAGAAAGGTGAGCGGAGGCTCTAGCGGCGGAAGCACCCTGAACATTGAA
GACGAGTATAGACTGCATGAAACAAGCAAGGAACCCGACGTGTCCCTGGGCTCCACCTGGCTGTCCGACT
TTCCCCAGGCCTGGGCCGAGACAGGAGGAATGGGCCTGGCCGTGCGGCAGGCACCCCTGATCATCCCTCT
GAAGGCCACCTCTACACCCGTGAGCATCAAGCAGTACCCTATGTCTCAGGAGGCCAGACTGGGCATCAAG
CCTCACATCCAGAGGCTGCTGGACCAGGGCATCCTGGTGCCATGCCAGAGCCCCTGGAACACACCACTGC
TGCCCGTGAAGAAGCCAGGCACCAATGACTATAGACCCGTGCAGGATCTGAGAGAGGTGAACAAGAGGGT
GGAGGATATCCACCCCACCGTGCCCAACCCTTACAATCTGCTGTCCGGCCTGCCCCCTTCTCACCAGTGG
TATACAGTGCTGGACCTGAAGGATGCCTTCTTTTGTCTGAGACTGCACCCTACCAGCCAGCCACTGTTCG
CCTTTGAGTGGAGGGACCCTGAGATGGGCATCTCTGGCCAGCTGACCTGGACACGCCTGCCTCAGGGCTT
CAAGAATAGCCCAACACTGTTTAACGAGGCCCTGCACCGCGACCTGGCAGATTTCCGGATCCAGCACCCA
GATCTGATCCTGCTGCAGTACGTGGACGATCTGCTGCTGGCCGCCACCAGCGAGCTGGATTGCCAGCAGG
GAACACGCGCCCTGCTGCAGACCCTGGGAAACCTGGGATATAGGGCATCCGCCAAGAAGGCCCAGATCTG
TCAGAAGCAGGTGAAGTACCTGGGCTATCTGCTGAAGGAGGGCCAGAGATGGCTGACAGAGGCCAGGAAG
GAGACAGTGATGGGCCAGCCAACACCCAAGACCCCAAGACAGCTGAGGGAGTTCCTGGGCAAAGCAGGAT
TTTGCAGGCTGTTCATCCCAGGATTCGCAGAGATGGCAGCACCTCTGTACCCACTGACCAAGCCGGGCAC
CCTGTTTAATTGGGGCCCTGACCAGCAGAAGGCCTATCAGGAGATCAAGCAGGCCCTGCTGACAGCACCA
GCCCTGGGCCTGCCAGACCTGACCAAGCCTTTCGAGCTGTTTGTGGATGAGAAGCAGGGCTACGCCAAGG
GCGTGCTGACCCAGAAGCTGGGACCATGGAGACGGCCCGTGGCCTATCTGTCCAAGAAGCTGGACCCAGT
GGCAGCAGGATGGCCACCATGCCTGAGGATGGTGGCAGCAATCGCCGTGCTGACAAAGGATGCCGGCAAG
CTGACCATGGGACAGCCACTGGTCATCCTGGCACCACACGCAGTGGAGGCCCTGGTGAAGCAGCCTCCAG
ATCGCTGGCTGTCTAACGCCCGGATGACACACTACCAGGCCCTGCTGCTGGACACCGATCGCGTGCAGTT
TGGCCCTGTGGTGGCCCTGAATCCAGCCACCCTGCTGCCTCTGCCAGAGGAGGGCCTGCAGCACAACTGT
CTGGACTCTGGCGGCTCAAAAAGAACCGCCGACGGCAGCGAATTCGAGTCTCCCAAGAAGAAGAGGAAAG
TCTAAGTCGACCTTTATTTGTGAAATTTGTGATGCTATTGCTTTATTTGTAACCATTATAAGCTGCAATA
AACAAGTTAACAACAACAATTGCATTCATTTTATGTTTCAGGTTCAGGGGGAGATGTGGGAGGTTTTTTA
AAGCAAGCTTGCAAAAAAATTCTAGTTGGTTTAACGCGTAACTAGATAGAACCGCGCTACTGTTCACTCT
AAGGCTTGTCGACGACGGCGGTCTCCGTCGTCAGGATCATGCACCGACTCGGTGCCACTTTTTCAAGTTG
ATAACGGACTAGCCTTATTTTAACTTGCTATTTCTAGCTCTAAAACCTGTTAGAGTGAACAGTAGACAAA
CAAGGCTTTTCTCCAAGGGATATTTATAGTCTCAAAACACACAATTACTTTACAGTTAGGGTGAGTTTCC
TTTTGTGCTGTTTTTTAAAATAATAATTTAGTATTTGTATCTCTTATAGAAATCCAAGCCTATCATGTAA
AATGTAGCTAGTATTAAAAAGAACAGATTATCTGTCTTTTATCGCACATTAAGCCTCTATAGTTACTAGG
AAATATTATATGCAAATTAACCGGGGCAGGGGAGTAGCCGAGCTTCTCCCACAAGTCTGTGCGAGGGGGC
CGGCGCGGGCCTAGAGATGGCGGCGTCGGATCGCGAATTCAAAAAAATTCTAGTTGGTTTAACGCGTAAC
TAGATAGAACCGCGAATCTGCTAGTATATCATGATCCTGACGACGGAGACCGCCGTCGTCGACAAGCCGC
ACCGACTCGGTGCCACTTTTTCAAGTTGATAACGGACTAGCCTTATTTTAACTTGCTATTTCTAGCTCTA
AAACACGGATATACTAGCAGATTACGGTGTTTCGTCCTTTCCACAAGATATATAAAGCCAAGAAATCGAA
ATACTTTCAAGTTACGGTAAGCATATGATAGTCCATTTTAAAACATAATTTTAAAACTGCAAACTACCCA
AGAAATTATTACTTTCTACGTCACGTATTTTGTACTAATATCTTTGTGTTTACAGTCAAATTAATTCTAA
TTATCTCTCTAACAGCCTTGTATCGTATATGCAAATATGAAGGAATCATGGGAAATAGGCCCTCTTCCTG
CCCGACCTTGCGGCCGCAGGAACCCCTAGTGATGGAGTTGGCCACTCCCTCTCTGCGCGCTCGCTCGCTC
ACTGAGGCCGGGCGACCAAAGGTCGCCCGACGCCCGGGCTTTGCCCGGGCGGCCTCAGTGAGCGAGCGAG
CGCGCAGCCTTAATTAACCTAATTCACTGGCCGTCGTTTTACAACGTCGTGACTGGGAAAACCCTGGCGT
TACCCAACTTAATCGCCTTGCAGCACATCCCCCTTTCGCCAGCTGGCGTAATAGCGAAGAGGCCCGCACC
GATCGCCCTTCCCAACAGTTGCGCAGCCTGAATGGCGAATGGG
[124 nt withheld, positions 6274-6397]
C
[91 nt withheld, positions 6399-6489]
A
[49 nt withheld, positions 6491-6539]
CCTTTGACGTTGGAGTCCACGTTCTTT
[37 nt withheld, positions 6567-6603]
ACCCTATCTCGGTCTATTCTTTTGATTTATAAGGGATTTTGCCGATTTCGGCCTATTGGTTAAAAAATGA
GCTGATTTAACAAAAATTTAACGCGAATTTTAACAAAATATTAACGCTTACAATTTAGGTGGCACTTTTC
GGGGAAATGTGCGCGGAACCCCTATTTGTTTATTTTTCTAAATACATTCAAATATGTATCCGCTCATGAG
ACAATAACCCTGATAAATGCTTCAATAATATTGAAAAAGGAAGAGTATGAGTATTCAACATTTCCGTGTC
GCCCTTATTCCCTTTTTTGCGGCATTTTGCCTTCCTGTTTTTGCTCACCCAGAAACGCTGGTGAAAGTAA
AAGATGCTGAAGATCAGTTGGGTGCACGAGTGGGTTACATCGAACTGGATCTCAACAGCGGTAAGATCCT
TGAGAGTTTTCGCCCCGAAGAACGTTTTCCAATGATGAGCACTTTTAAAGTTCTGCTATGTGGCGCGGTA
TTATCCCGTATTGACGCCGGGCAAGAGCAACTCGGTCGCCGCATACACTATTCTCAGAATGACTTGGTTG
AGTACTCACCAGTCACAGAAAAGCATCTTACGGATGGCATGACAGTAAGAGAATTATGCAGTGCTGCCAT
AACCATGAGTGATAACACTGCGGCCAACTTACTTCTGACAACGATCGGAGGACCGAAGGAGCTAACCGCT
TTTTTGCACAACATGGGGGATCATGTAACTCGCCTTGATCGTTGGGAACCGGAGCTGAATGAAGCCATAC
CAAACGACGAGCGTGACACCACGATGCCTGTAGCAATGGCAACAACGTTGCGCAAACTATTAACTGGCGA
ACTACTTACTCTAGCTTCCCGGCAACAATTAATAGACTGGATGGAGGCGGATAAAGTTGCAGGACCACTT
CTGCGCTCGGCCCTTCCGGCTGGCTGGTTTATTGCTGATAAATCTGGAGCCGGTGAGCGTGGGTCTCGCG
GTATCATTGCAGCACTGGGGCCAGATGGTAAGCCCTCCCGTATCGTAGTTATCTACACGACGGGGAGTCA
GGCAACTATGGATGAACGAAATAGACAGATCGCTGAGATAGGTGCCTCACTGATTAAGCATTGGTAACTG
TCAGACCAAGTTTACTCATATATACTTTAGATTGATTTAAAACTTCATTTTTAATTTAAAAGGATCTAGG
TGAAGATCCTTTTTGATAATCTCATGACCAAAATCCCTTAACGTGAGTTTTCGTTCCACTGAGCGTCAGA
CCCCGTAGAAAAGATCAAAGGATCTTC
Features (pLannotate 1.2.2; 21 found; start..end, strand, type, name):
      1..589     +  rep_origin     ori: high-copy-number ColE1/pMB1/pBR322/pUC origin of replication
    772..864     +  CDS            lacI (fragment): lac repressor; lacI; The lac repressor binds to the lac operator to inhibit transcription in E. coli. This inhibition can be relieved by adding lactose or isopropyl-β-D-thiogalactopyranoside (IPTG).
    877..898     +  protein_bind   CAP binding site: CAP binding activates transcription in the presence of cAMP. E. coli catabolite activator protein
    913..943     +  promoter       lac promoter: promoter for the E. coli lac operon
    951..967     +  protein_bind   lac operator: The lac repressor binds to the lac operator to inhibit transcription in E. coli. This inhibition can be relieved by adding lactose or isopropyl-β-D-thiogalactopyranoside (IPTG). lac repressor encoded by lacI
   1017..1147    -  repeat_region  AAV2 ITR (fragment): inverted terminal repeat of adeno-associated virus serotype 2 inverted
   1170..1455    +  enhancer       CMV enhancer: human cytomegalovirus immediate early enhancer; contains an 18-bp deletion relative to the standard CMV enhancer
   1457..1734    +  promoter       chicken β-actin promoter: No description available
   1735..1962    +  intron         hybrid intron: hybrid between chicken β-actin (CBA) and minute virus of mice (MMV) introns (Gray et al., 2011)
   2151..3169    +  CDS            Cas9(C) (fragment): C-terminal portion of Streptococcus pyogenes Cas9 (Zetsche et al., 2015)
   3276..4766    +  CDS            gag-pol (fragment): POL_MLVMS - Experimental evidence at protein level: Swiss-Prot protein existence level 1. [Integrase]: Catalyzes viral DNA integration into the host chromosome, by performing a series of DNA cutting and joining reactions. This enzyme activity takes place after virion entry into a cell and reverse transcription of the RNA genome in dsDNA. The first step in the integration process is 3' processing. This step requires a complex comprising the viral genome, matrix protein and integrase. This complex is called the pre-integration complex (PIC). The integrase protein removes 2 nucleotides from each
   4842..4908    -  polyA_signal   SV40 poly(A) signal (fragment): SV40 polyadenylation signal
   5081..5156    -  misc_RNA       gRNA scaffold: guide RNA scaffold for the Streptococcus pyogenes CRISPR/Cas9 system
   5179..5492    -  promoter       U6 promoter: RNA polymerase III promoter for mouse U6 snRNA (Das et al., 1988)
   5599..5674    -  misc_RNA       gRNA scaffold: guide RNA scaffold for the Streptococcus pyogenes CRISPR/Cas9 system
   5704..5944    -  promoter       U6 promoter: RNA polymerase III promoter for human U6 snRNA
   5968..6098    +  repeat_region  AAV2 ITR (fragment): inverted terminal repeat of adeno-associated virus serotype 2 inverted
   6112..6269    +  CDS            lacZα (fragment): LacZα fragment of β-galactosidase; lacZ fragment
   6274..6702    +  rep_origin     f1 ori (sequence partly withheld): f1 bacteriophage origin of replication; arrow indicates direction of (+) strand synthesis
   6755..6859    +  promoter       AmpR promoter: bla
   6860..7720    +  CDS            AmpR: β-lactamase; bla; confers resistance to ampicillin, carbenicillin, and related antibiotics
