[The description below was written by a language model from this plasmid's Addgene catalogue record and pLannotate feature annotations shown in this document.]
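Description:
v3em-Cterm-PEmaxdeltaRNaseH-dualU6-Rosa26-twinPE-attB is an AAV transfer plasmid built on a modified p601 backbone, carrying the C-terminal half of a split-intein prime editor together with two pegRNA expression cassettes. It is maintained in E. coli through a high-copy ColE1/pUC-type origin and selected with ampicillin via the β-lactamase gene. The backbone also retains an f1 origin and remnants of a lac/lacZα region. Two AAV2 inverted terminal repeats flank the payload and define the genome that is packaged into AAV particles.

Between the ITRs, the Cbh promoter (annotated as a CMV enhancer, chicken β-actin promoter and hybrid CBA/MVM intron) drives an open reading frame named NpuC-Cterm-PEmaxDRNaseH. The feature table detects the C-terminal portion of Streptococcus pyogenes Cas9 followed by a Moloney murine leukemia virus pol-derived segment. This segment corresponds to the reverse transcriptase, which per the name lacks its RNase H domain to make the editor more compact. An SV40 polyadenylation signal follows the coding sequence. The NpuC intein half named in the insert is not separately annotated; it would mediate protein trans-splicing with an N-terminal editor half delivered from a companion AAV, reconstituting the full-length editor in co-transduced cells. Specific mutations are deferred to the associated publication.

On the opposite strand, a human U6 and a mouse U6 promoter each drive an RNA containing the SpCas9 guide scaffold. Together they express the pair of pegRNAs for twin prime editing at Rosa26. The name indicates that the pair installs an attB recombinase site, although the record does not state this explicitly. The construct is intended for dual-AAV delivery of prime editing components.
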