Addgene plasmid #207859: v3em-Cterm-PEmaxdeltaRNaseH-dualU6-Rosa26-twinPE-attB
Purpose: AAV genome encoding C-terminal PEmaxDRNaseH and U6 expression cassettes for Rosa26 twinPE pegRNA pairs
Depositing lab: David Liu. Depositing organization: Broad Institute. Publication: Phage-assisted evolution and protein engineering yield compact, efficient prime editors. Doman JL, Pandey S, Neugebauer ME, An M, Davis JR, Randolph PB, McElroy A, Gao XD, Raguram A, Richter MF, Everette KA, Banskota S, Tian K, Tao YA, Tolar J, Osborn MJ, Liu DR. Cell. 2023 Aug 31;186(18):3983-4002.e26. doi: 10.1016/j.cell.2023.07.039. PubMed 37657419.
Backbone
  Vector backbone: p601 modified
  Vector type: AAV
Growth in bacteria
  Bacterial resistance: Ampicillin, 100 μg/mL
  Growth temperature: 37°C
  Growth strain: NEB Stable
  Copy number: Unknown
Gene/Insert
  Gene/Insert name: NpuC-Cterm-PEmaxDRNaseH-dualU6-Rosa26-twinPE-attB
  Species: SpCas9 is from Streptococcus pyogenes; MMLV_RT is from the Moloney murine leukemia virus
  Insert size (bp): 2856
  Mutation: See Manuscript
  Promoter: Cbh
  Cloning method: Gibson Cloning
  Sequencing primers: 5′ AGCGAGTCAGTGAGCGAG; 3′ GTTTTCCCAGTCACGAC
Terms and licenses: Academic/Nonprofit Terms; Industry Terms: Not Available to Industry
How to cite: v3em-Cterm-PEmaxdeltaRNaseH-dualU6-Rosa26-twinPE-attB was a gift from David Liu (Addgene plasmid # 207859 ; http://n2t.net/addgene:207859 ; RRID:Addgene_207859)
